Addgene plasmid #144424: TFORF2948
Purpose: Lentiviral vector for overexpressing transcription factor ORFs with unique 24-bp barcodes. Barcodes facilitate identification of transcription factors in pooled screens.
Depositing lab: Feng Zhang. Depositing organization: Broad Institute. Publication: A transcription factor atlas of directed differentiation. Joung J, Ma S, Tay T, Geiger-Schuller KR, Kirchgatterer PC, Verdine VK, Guo B, Arias-Garcia MA, Allen WE, Singh A, Kuksenko O, Abudayyeh OO, Gootenberg JS, Fu Z, Macrae RK, Buenrostro JD, Regev A, Zhang F. Cell. 2023 Jan 5;186(1):209-229.e26. doi: 10.1016/j.cell.2022.11.026. PubMed 36608654.
Backbone
  Vector backbone: pLX_TRC317
  Backbone manufacturer: Broad Institute Genetic Perturbation Platform
  Backbone size w/o insert (bp): 8264
  Vector type: Mammalian Expression, Lentiviral
  Selectable markers: Puromycin
Growth in bacteria
  Bacterial resistance: Ampicillin, 100 μg/mL
  Growth temperature: 37°C
  Growth strain: NEB Stable
  Copy number: High Copy
Gene/Insert
  Gene/Insert name: HOXB6
  Species: H. sapiens (human)
  Insert size (bp): 878
  Entrez Gene: HOXB6 (a.k.a. HOX2, HOX2B, HU-2, Hox-2.2)
  Promoter: EF1a
  Tag / fusion protein: V5 (C terminal on insert)
  Cloning method: Gateway Cloning
  Sequencing primers: 5′ GGGTGGAGACTGAAGTTAGGCCAG; 3′ CACATAGCGTAAAAGGAGCAACATAG
Resource information
  A portion of this plasmid was derived from a plasmid made by: Broad Institute Genetic Perturbation Platform
Terms and licenses: Academic/Nonprofit Terms; Industry Terms: Not Available to Industry
Depositor comments: NM_018952.4 Please test multiple small colonies in case of plasmid recombination. To make this collection available in a timely manner, a portion of this collection was not fully sequenced by Addgene. If an Addgene verified full plasmid sequence is not available, please contact us prior to placing an order to request the full sequence.
How to cite: TFORF2948 was a gift from Feng Zhang (Addgene plasmid # 144424 ; http://n2t.net/addgene:144424 ; RRID:Addgene_144424)
