[The description below was written by a language model from this plasmid's Addgene catalogue record and pLannotate feature annotations shown in this document.]
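Description:
TFORF2948 is a third-generation-style, self-inactivating lentiviral expression plasmid built on the pLX_TRC317 backbone and carrying the human homeobox transcription factor HOXB6. It belongs to a barcoded transcription factor ORF collection. In bacteria it is maintained through a high-copy ColE1/pUC-type origin and selected with ampicillin via the β-lactamase gene. An f1 origin and remnants of a lac/T7/T3 cloning region are also present in the backbone. The depositor notes that the plasmid can recombine, as is common for LTR-containing vectors.

The viral portion begins with an RSV promoter fused to a truncated HIV-1 5' LTR, which drives Tat-independent production of genomic RNA in packaging cells. This is followed by the Ψ packaging signal with a gag fragment, the RRE for Rev-dependent nuclear export, and a cPPT/CTS element. The genome ends in a ΔU3 3' LTR that inactivates LTR promoter activity after integration.

Two cassettes lie between the LTRs. An SV40 early promoter drives puromycin N-acetyltransferase for selection of transduced mammalian cells. A full-length EF-1α promoter drives the HOXB6 ORF, which is flanked by attB1 and attB2 sites left by Gateway cloning and is read through into a C-terminal V5 epitope tag for detection. A WPRE downstream enhances transcript stability and expression.

According to the catalogue entry, each construct in the collection carries a unique 24-bp barcode, although the barcode is not annotated in the feature table. The barcode allows the overexpressed factor to be identified in pooled screens, such as those testing transcription factors for their ability to direct cell differentiation.
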