Features (pLannotate 1.2.2; 34 found; start..end, strand, type, name):
      5..231     +  promoter       RSV promoter: Rous sarcoma virus enhancer/promoter
    232..412     +  LTR            5' LTR (truncated): truncated 5' long terminal repeat (LTR) from HIV-1
    459..584     +  misc_feature   HIV-1 Ψ: packaging signal of human immunodeficiency virus type 1
    568..931     +  CDS            HIV-1 gag (fragment): gag protein from human immunodeficiency virus 1; gag
   1077..1310    +  misc_feature   RRE: The Rev response element (RRE) of HIV-1 allows for Rev-dependent mRNA export from the nucleus to the cytoplasm.
   1687..1713    +  CDS            Rev (fragment): human immunodeficiency virus 1 (HIV-1) Rev protein; rev; enhances nuclear export of unspliced and incompletely spliced viral mRNAs
   1720..1743    +  promoter       SV40 promoter (fragment): SV40 early promoter
   1744..1815    +  promoter       SV40 promoter (fragment): SV40 enhancer and early promoter
   1839..1974    +  rep_origin     SV40 ori: SV40 origin of replication
   2020..2616    +  CDS            PuroR (fragment): puromycin N-acetyltransferase; pac from Streptomyces; confers resistance to puromycin
   2665..2782    +  misc_feature   cPPT/CTS: central polypurine tract and central termination sequence of HIV-1
   2847..2913    +  CDS            small t antigen (fragment): SV40 (simian virus 40) small t antigen
   2920..4098    +  promoter       EF-1α promoter: strong constitutive promoter for human elongation factor EF-1α
   4119..4136    +  protein_bind   attB1 (fragment): mutant version of attB; core recombination site for the Gateway® BP reaction BP Clonase™
   4142..4813    +  CDS            HOXB6: HXB6_HUMAN - Also known as HOX2B. Experimental evidence at protein level: Swiss-Prot protein existence level 1. Sequence-specific transcription factor which is part of a developmental regulatory system that provides cells with specific positional identities on the anterior-posterior axis. From Homo sapiens (Human).
   4816..4839    -  protein_bind   attB2: mutant version of attB; recombination site for the Gateway® BP reaction BP Clonase™
   4847..4888    +  CDS            V5 tag: epitope tag from simian virus 5
   4904..4957    +  promoter       U6 promoter (fragment): RNA polymerase III promoter for human U6 snRNA
   4999..5587    +  misc_feature   WPRE: woodchuck hepatitis virus posttranscriptional regulatory element
   5638..5657    +  misc_feature   cPPT/CTS (fragment): central polypurine tract and central termination sequence of HIV-1
   5659..5892    +  LTR            3' LTR (ΔU3): self-inactivating 3' long terminal repeat (LTR) from HIV-1
   5970..6091    +  polyA_signal   SV40 poly(A) signal: SV40 polyadenylation signal
   6131..6266    +  rep_origin     SV40 ori: SV40 origin of replication
   6287..6305    -  promoter       T7 promoter: promoter for bacteriophage T7 RNA polymerase
   6313..6468    +  CDS            lacZα (fragment): LacZα fragment of β-galactosidase; lacZ fragment
   6473..6901    +  rep_origin     f1 ori (sequence partly withheld): f1 bacteriophage origin of replication; arrow indicates direction of (+) strand synthesis
   6954..7058    +  promoter       AmpR promoter: bla
   7059..7919    +  CDS            AmpR: β-lactamase; bla; confers resistance to ampicillin, carbenicillin, and related antibiotics
   8090..8678    +  rep_origin     ori: high-copy-number ColE1/pMB1/pBR322/pUC origin of replication
   8861..8953    +  CDS            lacI (fragment): lac repressor; lacI; The lac repressor binds to the lac operator to inhibit transcription in E. coli. This inhibition can be relieved by adding lactose or isopropyl-β-D-thiogalactopyranoside (IPTG).
   8966..8987    +  protein_bind   CAP binding site: CAP binding activates transcription in the presence of cAMP. E. coli catabolite activator protein
   9002..9032    +  promoter       lac promoter: promoter for the E. coli lac operon
   9040..9056    +  protein_bind   lac operator: The lac repressor binds to the lac operator to inhibit transcription in E. coli. This inhibition can be relieved by adding lactose or isopropyl-β-D-thiogalactopyranoside (IPTG). lac repressor encoded by lacI
   9101..9119    +  promoter       T3 promoter: promoter for bacteriophage T3 RNA polymerase
>Addgene plasmid #144424 | TFORF2948 | addgene full sequence | sequence record 391550 | Addgene NGS Result
TTAATGTAGTCTTATGCAATACTCTTGTAGTCTTGCAACATGGTAACGATGAGTTAGCAACATGCCTTAC
AAGGAGAGAAAAAGCACCGTGCATGCCGATTGGTGGAAGTAAGGTGGTACGATCGTGCCTTATTAGGAAG
GCAACAGACGGGTCTGACATGGATTGGACGAACCACTGAATTGCCGCATTGCAGAGATATTGTATTTAAG
TGCCTAGCTCGATACATAAACGGGTCTCTCTGGTTAGACCAGATCTGAGCCTGGGAGCTCTCTGGCTAAC
TAGGGAACCCACTGCTTAAGCCTCAATAAAGCTTGCCTTGAGTGCTTCAAGTAGTGTGTGCCCGTCTGTT
GTGTGACTCTGGTAACTAGAGATCCCTCAGACCCTTTTAGTCAGTGTGGAAAATCTCTAGCAGTGGCGCC
CGAACAGGGACTTGAAAGCGAAAGGGAAACCAGAGGAGCTCTCTCGACGCAGGACTCGGCTTGCTGAAGC
GCGCACGGCAAGAGGCGAGGGGCGGCGACTGGTGAGTACGCCAAAAATTTTGACTAGCGGAGGCTAGAAG
GAGAGAGATGGGTGCGAGAGCGTCAGTATTAAGCGGGGGAGAATTAGATCGCGATGGGAAAAAATTCGGT
TAAGGCCAGGGGGAAAGAAAAAATATAAATTAAAACATATAGTATGGGCAAGCAGGGAGCTAGAACGATT
CGCAGTTAATCCTGGCCTGTTAGAAACATCAGAAGGCTGTAGACAAATACTGGGACAGCTACAACCATCC
CTTCAGACAGGATCAGAAGAACTTAGATCATTATATAATACAGTAGCAACCCTCTATTGTGTGCATCAAA
GGATAGAGATAAAAGACACCAAGGAAGCTTTAGACAAGATAGAGGAAGAGCAAAACAAAAGTAAGACCAC
CGCACAGCAAGCGGCCGCTGATCTTCAGACCTGGAGGAGGAGATATGAGGGACAATTGGAGAAGTGAATT
ATATAAATATAAAGTAGTAAAAATTGAACCATTAGGAGTAGCACCCACCAAGGCAAAGAGAAGAGTGGTG
CAGAGAGAAAAAAGAGCAGTGGGAATAGGAGCTTTGTTCCTTGGGTTCTTGGGAGCAGCAGGAAGCACTA
TGGGCGCAGCGTCAATGACGCTGACGGTACAGGCCAGACAATTATTGTCTGGTATAGTGCAGCAGCAGAA
CAATTTGCTGAGGGCTATTGAGGCGCAACAGCATCTGTTGCAACTCACAGTCTGGGGCATCAAGCAGCTC
CAGGCAAGAATCCTGGCTGTGGAAAGATACCTAAAGGATCAACAGCTCCTGGGGATTTGGGGTTGCTCTG
GAAAACTCATTTGCACCACTGCTGTGCCTTGGAATGCTAGTTGGAGTAATAAATCTCTGGAACAGATTTG
GAATCACACGACCTGGATGGAGTGGGACAGAGAAATTAACAATTACACAAGCTTAATACACTCCTTAATT
GAAGAATCGCAAAACCAGCAAGAAAAGAATGAACAAGAATTATTGGAATTAGATAAATGGGCAAGTTTGT
GGAATTGGTTTAACATAACAAATTGGCTGTGGTATATAAAATTATTCATAATGATAGTAGGAGGCTTGGT
AGGTTTAAGAATAGTTTTTGCTGTACTTTCTATAGTGAATAGAGTTAGGCAGGGATATTCACCATTATCG
TTTCAGACCCACCTCCCAACCCCGAGGGGACCCATGCATTGCATCTCAATTAGTCAGCAACCAGGTGTGG
AAAGTCCCCAGGCTCCCCAGCAGGCAGAAGTATGCAAAGCATGCGTCTCAATTAGTCAGCAACCATAGTC
CCGCCCCTAACTCCGCCCATCCCGCCCCTAACTCCGCCCAGTTCCGCCCATTCTCCGCCCCATGGCTGAC
TAATTTTTTTTATTTATGCAGAGGCCGAGGCCGCCTCGGCCTCTGAGCTATTCCAGAAGTAGTGAGGAGG
CTTTTTTGGAGGCCTAGGCTTTTGCAAAAAGCTTTCTAGAGGTACCACCGGAGCTTACCATGACCGAGTA
CAAGCCCACGGTGCGCCTCGCCACCCGCGACGACGTCCCCAGGGCCGTACGCACCCTCGCCGCCGCGTTC
GCCGACTACCCCGCCACGCGCCACACCGTCGATCCGGACCGCCACATCGAGCGGGTCACCGAGCTGCAAG
AACTCTTCCTCACGCGCGTCGGGCTCGACATCGGCAAGGTGTGGGTCGCGGACGACGGCGCCGCCGTGGC
GGTCTGGACCACGCCGGAGAGCGTCGAAGCGGGGGCGGTGTTCGCCGAGATCGGCCCGCGCATGGCCGAG
TTGAGCGGTTCCCGGCTGGCCGCGCAGCAACAGATGGAAGGCCTCCTGGCGCCGCACCGGCCCAAGGAGC
CCGCGTGGTTCCTGGCCACCGTCGGCGTCTCGCCCGACCACCAGGGCAAGGGTCTGGGCAGCGCCGTCGT
GCTCCCCGGAGTGGAGGCGGCCGAGCGCGCCGGGGTGCCCGCCTTCCTGGAGACCTCCGCGCCCCGCAAC
CTCCCCTTCTACGAGCGGCTCGGCTTCACCGTCACCGCCGACGTCGAGGTGCCCGAAGGACCGCGCACCT
GGTGCATGACCCGCAAGCCCGGTGCCAGTTAACGAATTCTAGATCTTGAGACAAATGGCAGTATTCATCC
ACAATTTTAAAAGAAAAGGGGGGATTGGGGGGTACAGTGCAGGGGAAAGAATAGTAGACATAATAGCAAC
AGACATACAAACTAAAGAATTACAAAAACAAATTACAAAAATTCAAAATTTTCGGGTTTATTACAGGGAC
AGCAGAGATCCACTTTGGCGCCGGCTCGAGGCCTGCAGGTGCAAAGATGGATAAAGTTTTAAACAGAGAG
GAATCTTTGCAGCTAATGGACCTTCTAGGTCTTGAAAGGAGTGGGAATTGGCTCCGGTGCCCGTCAGTGG
GCAGAGCGCACATCGCCCACAGTCCCCGAGAAGTTGGGGGGAGGGGTCGGCAATTGAACCGGTGCCTAGA
GAAGGTGGCGCGGGGTAAACTGGGAAAGTGATGTCGTGTACTGGCTCCGCCTTTTTCCCGAGGGTGGGGG
AGAACCGTATATAAGTGCAGTAGTCGCCGTGAACGTTCTTTTTCGCAACGGGTTTGCCGCCAGAACACAG
GTAAGTGCCGTGTGTGGTTCCCGCGGGCCTGGCCTCTTTACGGGTTATGGCCCTTGCGTGCCTTGAATTA
CTTCCACCTGGCTGCAGTACGTGATTCTTGATCCCGAGCTTCGGGTTGGAAGTGGGTGGGAGAGTTCGAG
GCCTTGCGCTTAAGGAGCCCCTTCGCCTCGTGCTTGAGTTGAGGCCTGGCCTGGGCGCTGGGGCCGCCGC
GTGCGAATCTGGTGGCACCTTCGCGCCTGTCTCGCTGCTTTCGATAAGTCTCTAGCCATTTAAAATTTTT
GATGACCTGCTGCGACGCTTTTTTTCTGGCAAGATAGTCTTGTAAATGCGGGCCAAGATCTGCACACTGG
TATTTCGGTTTTTGGGGCCGCGGGCGGCGACGGGGCCCGTGCGTCCCAGCGCACATGTTCGGCGAGGCGG
GGCCTGCGAGCGCGGCCACCGAGAATCGGACGGGGGTAGTCTCAAGCTGGCCGGCCTGCTCTGGTGCCTG
GCCTCGCGCCGCCGTGTATCGCCCCGCCCTGGGCGGCAAGGCTGGCCCGGTCGGCACCAGTTGCGTGAGC
GGAAAGATGGCCGCTTCCCGGCCCTGCTGCAGGGAGCTCAAAATGGAGGACGCGGCGCTCGGGAGAGCGG
GCGGGTGAGTCACCCACACAAAGGAAAAGGGCCTTTCCGTCCTCAGCCGTCGCTTCATGTGACTCCACGG
AGTACCGGGCGCCGTCCAGGCACCTCGATTAGTTCTCGAGCTTTTGGAGTACGTCGTCTTTAGGTTGGGG
GGAGGGGTTTTATGCGATGGAGTTTCCCCACACTGAGTGGGTGGAGACTGAAGTTAGGCCAGCTTGGCAC
TTGATGTAATTCTCCTTGGAATTTGCCCTTTTTGAGTTTGGATCTTGGTTCATTCTCAAGCCTCAGACAG
TGGTTCAAAGTTTTTTTCTTCCATTTCAGGTGTCGTGAGGCTAGCATCGATTGATCAACAAGTTTGTACA
AAAAAGTTGGCATGAGTTCCTATTTCGTGAACTCCACCTTCCCCGTCACTCTGGCCAGCGGGCAGGAGTC
CTTCCTGGGCCAGCTACCGCTCTATTCGTCGGGCTATGCGGACCCGCTGAGACATTACCCCGCGCCCTAC
GGGCCAGGGCCGGGCCAGGACAAGGGCTTTGCCACTTCCTCCTATTACCCGCCGGCGGGCGGTGGCTACG
GCCGAGCGGCGCCCTGCGACTACGGGCCGGCGCCGGCCTTCTACCGCGAGAAAGAGTCGGCCTGCGCACT
CTCCGGCGCCGACGAGCAGCCCCCGTTCCACCCCGAGCCGCGGAAGTCGGACTGCGCGCAGGACAAGAGC
GTGTTCGGCGAGACAGAAGAGCAGAAGTGCTCCACTCCGGTCTACCCGTGGATGCAGCGGATGAATTCGT
GCAACAGTTCCTCCTTTGGGCCCAGCGGCCGGCGAGGCCGCCAGACATACACACGTTACCAGACGCTGGA
GCTGGAGAAGGAGTTTCACTACAATCGCTACCTGACGCGGCGGCGGCGCATCGAGATCGCGCACGCCCTG
TGCCTGACGGAGAGGCAGATCAAGATATGGTTCCAGAACCGACGCATGAAGTGGAAAAAGGAGAGCAAAC
TGCTCAGCGCGTCTCAGCTCAGTGCCGAGGAGGAGGAAGAAAAACAGGCCGAGTGCCCAACTTTCTTGTA
CAAAGTGGTTGATATCGGTAAGCCTATCCCTAACCCTCTCCTCGGTCTCGATTCTACGTAGTAATGAACT
AGTCCGTAACTTGAAAGTATTTCGATTTCTTGGCTTTATATATCTTGTGGAAAGGACGAAGCCCAGTGTG
TCACCACACTTCCACGCGTTAAGTCGACAATCAACCTCTGGATTACAAAATTTGTGAAAGATTGACTGGT
ATTCTTAACTATGTTGCTCCTTTTACGCTATGTGGATACGCTGCTTTAATGCCTTTGTATCATGCTATTG
CTTCCCGTATGGCTTTCATTTTCTCCTCCTTGTATAAATCCTGGTTGCTGTCTCTTTATGAGGAGTTGTG
GCCCGTTGTCAGGCAACGTGGCGTGGTGTGCACTGTGTTTGCTGACGCAACCCCCACTGGTTGGGGCATT
GCCACCACCTGTCAGCTCCTTTCCGGGACTTTCGCTTTCCCCCTCCCTATTGCCACGGCGGAACTCATCG
CCGCCTGCCTTGCCCGCTGCTGGACAGGGGCTCGGCTGTTGGGCACTGACAATTCCGTGGTGTTGTCGGG
GAAATCATCGTCCTTTCCTTGGCTGCTCGCCTGTGTTGCCACCTGGATTCTGCGCGGGACGTCCTTCTGC
TACGTCCCTTCGGCCCTCAATCCAGCGGACCTTCCTTCCCGCGGCCTGCTGCCGGCTCTGCGGCCTCTTC
CGCGTCTTCGCCTTCGCCCTCAGACGAGTCGGATCTCCCTTTGGGCCGCCTCCCCGCGTCGACTTTAAGA
CCAATGACTTACAAGGCAGCTGTAGATCTTAGCCACTTTTTAAAAGAAAAGGGGGGACTGGAAGGGCTAA
TTCACTCCCAACGAAGACAAGATCTGCTTTTTGCTTGTACTGGGTCTCTCTGGTTAGACCAGATCTGAGC
CTGGGAGCTCTCTGGCTAACTAGGGAACCCACTGCTTAAGCCTCAATAAAGCTTGCCTTGAGTGCTTCAA
GTAGTGTGTGCCCGTCTGTTGTGTGACTCTGGTAACTAGAGATCCCTCAGACCCTTTTAGTCAGTGTGGA
AAATCTCTAGCAGTACGTATAGTAGTTCATGTCATCTTATTATTCAGTATTTATAACTTGCAAAGAAATG
AATATCAGAGAGTGAGAGGAACTTGTTTATTGCAGCTTATAATGGTTACAAATAAAGCAATAGCATCACA
AATTTCACAAATAAAGCATTTTTTTCACTGCATTCTAGTTGTGGTTTGTCCAAACTCATCAATGTATCTT
ATCATGTCTGGCTCTAGCTATCCCGCCCCTAACTCCGCCCATCCCGCCCCTAACTCCGCCCAGTTCCGCC
CATTCTCCGCCCCATGGCTGACTAATTTTTTTTATTTATGCAGAGGCCGAGGCCGCCTCGGCCTCTGAGC
TATTCCAGAAGTAGTGAGGAGGCTTTTTTGGAGGCCTAGGGACGTACCCAATTCGCCCTATAGTGAGTCG
TATTACGCGCGCTCACTGGCCGTCGTTTTACAACGTCGTGACTGGGAAAACCCTGGCGTTACCCAACTTA
ATCGCCTTGCAGCACATCCCCCTTTCGCCAGCTGGCGTAATAGCGAAGAGGCCCGCACCGATCGCCCTTC
CCAACAGTTGCGCAGCCTGAATGGCGAATGGG
[124 nt withheld, positions 6473-6596]
C
[91 nt withheld, positions 6598-6688]
A
[49 nt withheld, positions 6690-6738]
CCTTTGACGTTGGAGTCCACGTTCTTT
[37 nt withheld, positions 6766-6802]
ACCCTATCTCGGTCTATTCTTTTGATTTATAAGGGATTTTGCCGATTTCGGCCTATTGGTTAAAAAATGA
GCTGATTTAACAAAAATTTAACGCGAATTTTAACAAAATATTAACGCTTACAATTTAGGTGGCACTTTTC
GGGGAAATGTGCGCGGAACCCCTATTTGTTTATTTTTCTAAATACATTCAAATATGTATCCGCTCATGAG
ACAATAACCCTGATAAATGCTTCAATAATATTGAAAAAGGAAGAGTATGAGTATTCAACATTTCCGTGTC
GCCCTTATTCCCTTTTTTGCGGCATTTTGCCTTCCTGTTTTTGCTCACCCAGAAACGCTGGTGAAAGTAA
AAGATGCTGAAGATCAGTTGGGTGCACGAGTGGGTTACATCGAACTGGATCTCAACAGCGGTAAGATCCT
TGAGAGTTTTCGCCCCGAAGAACGTTTTCCAATGATGAGCACTTTTAAAGTTCTGCTATGTGGCGCGGTA
TTATCCCGTATTGACGCCGGGCAAGAGCAACTCGGTCGCCGCATACACTATTCTCAGAATGACTTGGTTG
AGTACTCACCAGTCACAGAAAAGCATCTTACGGATGGCATGACAGTAAGAGAATTATGCAGTGCTGCCAT
AACCATGAGTGATAACACTGCGGCCAACTTACTTCTGACAACGATCGGAGGACCGAAGGAGCTAACCGCT
TTTTTGCACAACATGGGGGATCATGTAACTCGCCTTGATCGTTGGGAACCGGAGCTGAATGAAGCCATAC
CAAACGACGAGCGTGACACCACGATGCCTGTAGCAATGGCAACAACGTTGCGCAAACTATTAACTGGCGA
ACTACTTACTCTAGCTTCCCGGCAACAATTAATAGACTGGATGGAGGCGGATAAAGTTGCAGGACCACTT
CTGCGCTCGGCCCTTCCGGCTGGCTGGTTTATTGCTGATAAATCTGGAGCCGGTGAGCGTGGGTCTCGCG
GTATCATTGCAGCACTGGGGCCAGATGGTAAGCCCTCCCGTATCGTAGTTATCTACACGACGGGGAGTCA
GGCAACTATGGATGAACGAAATAGACAGATCGCTGAGATAGGTGCCTCACTGATTAAGCATTGGTAACTG
TCAGACCAAGTTTACTCATATATACTTTAGATTGATTTAAAACTTCATTTTTAATTTAAAAGGATCTAGG
TGAAGATCCTTTTTGATAATCTCATGACCAAAATCCCTTAACGTGAGTTTTCGTTCCACTGAGCGTCAGA
CCCCGTAGAAAAGATCAAAGGATCTTCTTGAGATCCTTTTTTTCTGCGCGTAATCTGCTGCTTGCAAACA
AAAAAACCACCGCTACCAGCGGTGGTTTGTTTGCCGGATCAAGAGCTACCAACTCTTTTTCCGAAGGTAA
CTGGCTTCAGCAGAGCGCAGATACCAAATACTGTTCTTCTAGTGTAGCCGTAGTTAGGCCACCACTTCAA
GAACTCTGTAGCACCGCCTACATACCTCGCTCTGCTAATCCTGTTACCAGTGGCTGCTGCCAGTGGCGAT
AAGTCGTGTCTTACCGGGTTGGACTCAAGACGATAGTTACCGGATAAGGCGCAGCGGTCGGGCTGAACGG
GGGGTTCGTGCACACAGCCCAGCTTGGAGCGAACGACCTACACCGAACTGAGATACCTACAGCGTGAGCT
ATGAGAAAGCGCCACGCTTCCCGAAGGGAGAAAGGCGGACAGGTATCCGGTAAGCGGCAGGGTCGGAACA
GGAGAGCGCACGAGGGAGCTTCCAGGGGGAAACGCCTGGTATCTTTATAGTCCTGTCGGGTTTCGCCACC
TCTGACTTGAGCGTCGATTTTTGTGATGCTCGTCAGGGGGGCGGAGCCTATGGAAAAACGCCAGCAACGC
GGCCTTTTTACGGTTCCTGGCCTTTTGCTGGCCTTTTGCTCACATGTTCTTTCCTGCGTTATCCCCTGAT
TCTGTGGATAACCGTATTACCGCCTTTGAGTGAGCTGATACCGCTCGCCGCAGCCGAACGACCGAGCGCA
GCGAGTCAGTGAGCGAGGAAGCGGAAGAGCGCCCAATACGCAAACCGCCTCTCCCCGCGCGTTGGCCGAT
TCATTAATGCAGCTGGCACGACAGGTTTCCCGACTGGAAAGCGGGCAGTGAGCGCAACGCAATTAATGTG
AGTTAGCTCACTCATTAGGCACCCCAGGCTTTACACTTTATGCTTCCGGCTCGTATGTTGTGTGGAATTG
TGAGCGGATAACAATTTCACACAGGAAACAGCTATGACCATGATTACGCCAAGCGCGCAATTAACCCTCA
CTAAAGGGAACAAAAGCTGGAGCTGCAAGC
