>Addgene plasmid #144424 | TFORF2948 | depositor partial sequence | sequence record 285387 | Insert
ATCGATTGATCAACAAGTTTGTACAAAAAAGTTGGCATGAGTTCCTATTTCGTGAACTCCACCTTCCCCG
TCACTCTGGCCAGCGGGCAGGAGTCCTTCCTGGGCCAGCTACCGCTCTATTCGTCGGGCTATGCGGACCC
GCTGAGACATTACCCCGCGCCCTACGGGCCAGGGCCGGGCCAGGACAAGGGCTTTGCCACTTCCTCCTAT
TACCCGCCGGCGGGCGGTGGCTACGGCCGAGCGGCGCCCTGCGACTACGGGCCGGCGCCGGCCTTCTACC
GCGAGAAAGAGTCGGCCTGCGCACTCTCCGGCGCCGACGAGCAGCCCCCGTTCCACCCCGAGCCGCGGAA
GTCGGACTGCGCGCAGGACAAGAGCGTGTTCGGCGAGACAGAAGAGCAGAAGTGCTCCACTCCGGTCTAC
CCGTGGATGCAGCGGATGAATTCGTGCAACAGTTCCTCCTTTGGGCCCAGCGGCCGGCGAGGCCGCCAGA
CATACACACGTTACCAGACGCTGGAGCTGGAGAAGGAGTTTCACTACAATCGCTACCTGACGCGGCGGCG
GCGCATCGAGATCGCGCACGCCCTGTGCCTGACGGAGAGGCAGATCAAGATATGGTTCCAGAACCGACGC
ATGAAGTGGAAAAAGGAGAGCAAACTGCTCAGCGCGTCTCAGCTCAGTGCCGAGGAGGAGGAAGAAAAAC
AGGCCGAGTGCCCAACTTTCTTGTACAAAGTGGTTGATATCGGTAAGCCTATCCCTAACCCTCTCCTCGG
TCTCGATTCTACGTAGTAATGAACTAGTCCGTAACTTGAAAGTATTTCGATTTCTTGGCTTTATATATCT
TGTGGAAAGGACGAAGCCCAGTGTGTCACCACACTTCC
