>Addgene plasmid #144424 | TFORF2948 | depositor partial sequence | sequence record 285388 | Barcode
AGCCCAGTGTGTCACCACACTTCC
